Addgene plasmid #122704: pSKAP_AB
Purpose: pSKAP plasmid containing the unique DNA barcode "AB" to be used for allelic exchange on bacterial chromosomes and subsequent molecular identification.
Depositing lab: Travis Bourret. Depositing organization: Creighton University. Publication: Digital PCR-based Competitive Index for High-throughput Analysis of Fitness in Salmonella. Shaw JA, Bourret TJ. J Vis Exp. 2019 May 13;(147). doi: 10.3791/59630. PubMed 31132072.
Backbone
  Vector backbone: pSKAP
  Backbone manufacturer: Shaw and Bourret
  Backbone size w/o insert (bp): 4703
  Total vector size (bp): 4728
  Modifications to backbone: Addition of AB barcode sequence. AGATGTCTCCACCTGGTCCAAGAG
  Vector type: Bacterial Expression
Growth in bacteria
  Bacterial resistance: Chloramphenicol, 25 μg/mL
  Growth temperature: 37°C
  Growth strain: DH5alpha
  Copy number: High Copy
Gene/Insert
  Gene/Insert name: Barcode AB
  Insert size (bp): 25
Terms and licenses: Academic/Nonprofit Terms; Industry Terms: Not Available to Industry
How to cite: pSKAP_AB was a gift from Travis Bourret (Addgene plasmid # 122704 ; http://n2t.net/addgene:122704 ; RRID:Addgene_122704)
