[The description below was written by a language model from this plasmid's Addgene catalogue record and pLannotate feature annotations shown in this document.]
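Description:
pSKAP_AB is a 4,728 bp high-copy bacterial plasmid built on the pSKAP backbone, which the feature table shows to be a pBluescript-type phagemid. It carries a ColE1/pUC origin for replication in E. coli, an f1 origin, and remnants of the lac promoter/operator, lacZα and the multiple cloning site flanked by T3 and T7 promoters. The plasmid is maintained under chloramphenicol selection through an intact cat gene with its own promoter. Only a fragment of the β-lactamase gene remains behind the AmpR promoter, so ampicillin resistance appears to have been disrupted, apparently where the chloramphenicol marker now sits.

Within the former cloning site lies a kanamycin/neomycin resistance gene (neo, with an adjacent Tn5-derived sequence fragment) bracketed by two FRT sites. This arrangement resembles the template cassettes used for recombination-based chromosomal engineering, in which the marker selects for integration and FLP recombinase can later excise it. The only construct-specific insert is a roughly 25 bp unique DNA barcode designated "AB". It is not annotated as a feature, so its exact position relative to the FRT-flanked cassette cannot be read from the table. The depositor's theoretical sequence represents the barcode generically, and the sequenced record shows the same set of features in the opposite orientation.

According to the record, the plasmid is used for allelic exchange to place the barcode on a bacterial chromosome, so that the strain can later be identified molecularly. The associated work applies this to digital PCR-based competitive index measurements of fitness in Salmonella, with differently barcoded strains quantified in mixed populations.
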