Features (pLannotate 1.2.2; 19 found; start..end, strand, type, name):
     30..458     -  rep_origin     f1 ori (sequence partly withheld): f1 bacteriophage origin of replication; arrow indicates direction of (+) strand synthesis
    463..618     -  CDS            lacZα (fragment): LacZα fragment of β-galactosidase; lacZ fragment
    626..644     +  promoter       T7 promoter: promoter for bacteriophage T7 RNA polymerase
    653..695     -  misc_feature   MCS (fragment): pBluescript multiple cloning site
    776..823     -  protein_bind   FRT: FLP-mediated recombination occurs in the 8-bp core sequence TCTAGAAA (Turan and Bode, 2011). FLP recombinase from the Saccharomyces cerevisiae 2μ plasmid
    839..1630    -  CDS            neo: KKA2_KLEPN - Also known as kan, nptII. Experimental evidence at protein level: Swiss-Prot protein existence level 1. Resistance to kanamycin, neomycin, paromomycin, ribostamycin, butirosin and gentamicin B. From Klebsiella pneumoniae.
   1662..1991    -  CDS            tnpA (fragment): TN5P_ECOLX - Also known as tnp. Experimental evidence at protein level: Swiss-Prot protein existence level 1. Mediates transposition of transposon Tn5 by a 'cut and paste' mechanism. First, the monomeric transposase binds the 19 bp inverted DNA repeats flanking the transposon. Then, dimerization of the DNA- bound transposase creates a synaptic DNA complex. After nicking of the first DNA strand, excision of the transposon proceeds through a series of intermediates. The transposase then mediates the insertion of the transposon at a new site by strand transfer. The activity of the wild- type tran
   1998..2031    -  protein_bind   FRT (minimal): supports FLP-mediated excision but not integration (Turan and Bode, 2011) FLP recombinase from the Saccharomyces cerevisiae 2μ plasmid
   2060..2088    -  misc_feature   MCS (fragment): pBluescript multiple cloning site
   2101..2119    -  promoter       T3 promoter: promoter for bacteriophage T3 RNA polymerase
   2164..2180    -  protein_bind   lac operator: The lac repressor binds to the lac operator to inhibit transcription in E. coli. This inhibition can be relieved by adding lactose or isopropyl-β-D-thiogalactopyranoside (IPTG). lac repressor encoded by lacI
   2188..2218    -  promoter       lac promoter: promoter for the E. coli lac operon
   2233..2254    -  protein_bind   CAP binding site: CAP binding activates transcription in the presence of cAMP. E. coli catabolite activator protein
   2267..2359    -  CDS            lacI (fragment): lac repressor; lacI; The lac repressor binds to the lac operator to inhibit transcription in E. coli. This inhibition can be relieved by adding lactose or isopropyl-β-D-thiogalactopyranoside (IPTG).
   2542..3130    -  rep_origin     ori: high-copy-number ColE1/pMB1/pBR322/pUC origin of replication
   3350..3452    +  promoter       cat promoter: promoter of the E. coli cat gene encoding chloramphenicol acetyltransferase
   3453..4112    +  CDS            CmR: chloramphenicol acetyltransferase; cat; confers resistance to chloramphenicol
   4390..4599    -  CDS            AmpR (fragment): β-lactamase; bla; confers resistance to ampicillin, carbenicillin, and related antibiotics
   4600..4705    -  promoter       AmpR promoter: bla
>Addgene plasmid #122704 | pSKAP_AB | depositor full sequence | sequence record 239210 | Theoretical pSKAP_Barcode plasmid (location of generic barcode represented by "n")
CTAAATTGTAAGCGTTAATATTTTGTTAAAATTCGCGTTAAATTTTTGTTAAATCAGCTCATTTTTTAAC
CAATAGGCCGAAATCGGCAAAATCCCTTATAAATCAAAAGAATAGACCGAGATAGGGT
[37 nt withheld, positions 129-165]
AAAGAACGTGGACTCCAACGTCAAAGG
[49 nt withheld, positions 193-241]
T
[91 nt withheld, positions 243-333]
G
[124 nt withheld, positions 335-458]
CCCATTCGCCATTCAGGCTGCGCAACTGTTGGGAAGGGCGATCGGTGCGGGCCTCTTCGCTATTACGCCA
GCTGGCGAAAGGGGGATGTGCTGCAAGGCGATTAAGTTGGGTAACGCCAGGGTTTTCCCAGTCACGACGT
TGTAAAACGACGGCCAGTGAGCGCGCGTAATACGACTCACTATAGGGCGAATTGGGTACCGGGCCCCCCC
TCGAGGTCGACGGTATCGATAAGCTTGCATGCAGATTGCAGCATTACACGTCTTGAGNNNNNNNNNNNNN
NNNNNNNNNNNNCGATTGTGTAGGCTGGAGCTGCTTCGAAGTTCCTATACTTTCTAGAGAATAGGAACTT
CGGAATAGGAACTTCAAGATCCCCTTATTAGAAGAACTCGTCAAGAAGGCGATAGAAGGCGATGCGCTGC
GAATCGGGAGCGGCGATACCGTAAAGCACGAGGAAGCGGTCAGCCCATTCGCCGCCAAGCTCTTCAGCAA
TATCACGGGTAGCCAACGCTATGTCCTGATAGCGGTCCGCCACACCCAGCCGGCCACAGTCGATGAATCC
AGAAAAGCGGCCATTTTCCACCATGATATTCGGCAAGCAGGCATCGCCATGGGTCACGACGAGATCCTCG
CCGTCGGGCATGCGCGCCTTGAGCCTGGCGAACAGTTCGGCTGGCGCGAGCCCCTGATGCTCTTCGTCCA
GATCATCCTGATCGACAAGACCGGCTTCCATCCGAGTACGTGCTCGCTCGATGCGATGTTTCGCTTGGTG
GTCGAATGGGCAGGTAGCCGGATCAAGCGTATGCAGCCGCCGCATTGCATCAGCCATGATGGATACTTTC
TCGGCAGGAGCAAGGTGAGATGACAGGAGATCCTGCCCCGGCACTTCGCCCAATAGCAGCCAGTCCCTTC
CCGCTTCAGTGACAACGTCGAGCACAGCTGCGCAAGGAACGCCCGTCGTGGCCAGCCACGATAGCCGCGC
TGCCTCGTCCTGCAGTTCATTCAGGGCACCGGACAGGTCGGTCTTGACAAAAAGAACCGGGCGCCCCTGC
GCTGACAGCCGGAACACGGCGGCATCAGAGCAGCCGATTGTCTGTTGTGCCCAGTCATAGCCGAATAGCC
TCTCCACCCAAGCGGCCGGAGAACCTGCGTGCAATCCATCTTGTTCAATCATGCGAAACGATCCTCATCC
TGTCTCTTGATCAGATCTTGATCCCCTGCGCCATCAGATCCTTGGCGGCAAGAAAGCCATCCAGTTTACT
TTGCAGGGCTTCCCAACCTTACCAGAGGGCGCCCCAGCTGGCAATTCCGGTTCGCTTGCTGTCCATAAAA
CCGCCCAGTCTAGCTATCGCCATGTAAGCCCACTGCAAGCTACCTGCTTTCTCTTTGCGCTTGCGTTTTC
CCTTGTCCAGATAGCCCAGTAGCTGACATTCATCCGGGGTCAGCACCGTTTCTGCGGACTGGCTTTCTAC
GTGTTCCGCTTCCTTTAGCAGCCCTTGCGCCCTGAGTGCTTGCGGCAGCGTGAGCTTCAAAAGCGCTCTG
AAGTTCCTATACTTTCTAGAGAATAGGAACTTCGAACTGCAGGTCGACGGATCCGCCCGGGCTAGAGCGG
CCGCCACCGCGGTGGAGCTCCAGCTTTTGTTCCCTTTAGTGAGGGTTAATTGCGCGCTTGGCGTAATCAT
GGTCATAGCTGTTTCCTGTGTGAAATTGTTATCCGCTCACAATTCCACACAACATACGAGCCGGAAGCAT
AAAGTGTAAAGCCTGGGGTGCCTAATGAGTGAGCTAACTCACATTAATTGCGTTGCGCTCACTGCCCGCT
TTCCAGTCGGGAAACCTGTCGTGCCAGCTGCATTAATGAATCGGCCAACGCGCGGGGAGAGGCGGTTTGC
GTATTGGGCGCTCTTCCGCTTCCTCGCTCACTGACTCGCTGCGCTCGGTCGTTCGGCTGCGGCGAGCGGT
ATCAGCTCACTCAAAGGCGGTAATACGGTTATCCACAGAATCAGGGGATAACGCAGGAAAGAACATGTGA
GCAAAAGGCCAGCAAAAGGCCAGGAACCGTAAAAAGGCCGCGTTGCTGGCGTTTTTCCATAGGCTCCGCC
CCCCTGACGAGCATCACAAAAATCGACGCTCAAGTCAGAGGTGGCGAAACCCGACAGGACTATAAAGATA
CCAGGCGTTTCCCCCTGGAAGCTCCCTCGTGCGCTCTCCTGTTCCGACCCTGCCGCTTACCGGATACCTG
TCCGCCTTTCTCCCTTCGGGAAGCGTGGCGCTTTCTCATAGCTCACGCTGTAGGTATCTCAGTTCGGTGT
AGGTCGTTCGCTCCAAGCTGGGCTGTGTGCACGAACCCCCCGTTCAGCCCGACCGCTGCGCCTTATCCGG
TAACTATCGTCTTGAGTCCAACCCGGTAAGACACGACTTATCGCCACTGGCAGCAGCCACTGGTAACAGG
ATTAGCAGAGCGAGGTATGTAGGCGGTGCTACAGAGTTCTTGAAGTGGTGGCCTAACTACGGCTACACTA
GAAGGACAGTATTTGGTATCTGCGCTCTGCTGAAGCCAGTTACCTTCGGAAAAAGAGTTGGTAGCTCTTG
ATCCGGCAAACAAACCACCGCTGGTAGCGGTGGTTTTTTTGTTTGCAAGCAGCAGATTACGCGCAGAAAA
AAAGGATCTCAAGAAGATCCTTTGATCTTTTCTACGGGGTCTGACGCTCAGTGGAACGAAAACTCACGTT
AAGGGATTTTGGTCATGAGATTATCAAAAAGGATCTTCACCTAGATCCTTTTCGACCGAATAAATACCTG
TGACGGAAGATCACTTCGCAGAATAAATAAATCCTGGTGTCCCTGTTGATACCGGGAAGCCCTGGGCCAA
CTTTTGGCGAAAATGAGACGTTGATCGGCACGTAAGAGGTTCCAACTTTCACCATAATGAAATAAGATCA
CTACCGGGCGTATTTTTTGAGTTGTCGAGATTTTCAGGAGCTAAGGAAGCTAAAATGGAGAAAAAAATCA
CTGGATATACCACCGTTGATATATCCCAATGGCATCGTAAAGAACATTTTGAGGCATTTCAGTCAGTTGC
TCAATGTACCTATAACCAGACCGTTCAGCTGGATATTACGGCCTTTTTAAAGACCGTAAAGAAAAATAAG
CACAAGTTTTATCCGGCCTTTATTCACATTCTTGCCCGCCTGATGAATGCTCATCCGGAATTACGTATGG
CAATGAAAGACGGTGAGCTGGTGATATGGGATAGTGTTCACCCTTGTTACACCGTTTTCCATGAGCAAAC
TGAAACGTTTTCATCGCTCTGGAGTGAATACCACGACGATTTCCGGCAGTTTCTACACATATATTCGCAA
GATGTGGCGTGTTACGGTGAAAACCTGGCCTATTTCCCTAAAGGGTTTATTGAGAATATGTTTTTCGTCT
CAGCCAATCCCTGGGTGAGTTTCACCAGTTTTGATTTAAACGTGGCCAATATGGACAACTTCTTCGCCCC
CGTTTTCACCATGGGCAAATATTATACGCAAGGCGACAAGGTGCTGATGCCGCTGGCGATTCAGGTTCAT
CATGCCGTTTGTGATGGCTTCCATGTCGGCAGAATGCTTAATGAATTACAACAGTACTGCGATGAGTGGC
AGGGCGGGGCGTAATTTTTTTAAGGCAGTTATTGGTGCCCTTAAACGCCTGGTTGCTACGCCTGAATAAG
TGATAATAAGCGGATGAATGGCAGAAATTCGAAAGCAAATTCGACCCGGTCGTCGGTTCAGGGCAGGGTC
GTTAAATAGCCGCTTATGTCTATTGCTGGTTTACCGGTTTATTGACTACCGGAAGCAGTGTGACCGTGTG
CTTCTCAAATGCCTGAGGCCAGTTTGCTCAGGCTCTCCCCGTGGAGGTAATAATTGACGATATGATCCTT
TTTTTCTGATCAAAAGTGCTCATCATTGGAAAACGTTCTTCGGGGCGAAAACTCTCAAGGATCTTACCGC
TGTTGAGATCCAGTTCGATGTAACCCACTCGTGCACCCAACTGATCTTCAGCATCTTTTACTTTCACCAG
CGTTTCTGGGTGAGCAAAAACAGGAAGGCAAAATGCCGCAAAAAAGGGAATAAGGGCGACACGGAAATGT
TGAATACTCATACTCTTCCTTTTTCAATATTATTGAAGCATTTATCAAGGGTTATTGTCTCATGAGCGGA
TACATATTTGAATGTATTTAGAAAAATAAACAAATAGGGGTTCCGCGCACATTTCCCCGAAAAGTGCCAC
