Features (pLannotate 1.2.2; 19 found; start..end, strand, type, name):
    415..507     +  CDS            lacI (fragment): lac repressor; lacI; The lac repressor binds to the lac operator to inhibit transcription in E. coli. This inhibition can be relieved by adding lactose or isopropyl-β-D-thiogalactopyranoside (IPTG).
    520..541     +  protein_bind   CAP binding site: CAP binding activates transcription in the presence of cAMP. E. coli catabolite activator protein
    556..586     +  promoter       lac promoter: promoter for the E. coli lac operon
    594..610     +  protein_bind   lac operator: The lac repressor binds to the lac operator to inhibit transcription in E. coli. This inhibition can be relieved by adding lactose or isopropyl-β-D-thiogalactopyranoside (IPTG). lac repressor encoded by lacI
    655..673     +  promoter       T3 promoter: promoter for bacteriophage T3 RNA polymerase
    686..714     +  misc_feature   MCS (fragment): pBluescript multiple cloning site
    743..776     +  protein_bind   FRT (minimal): supports FLP-mediated excision but not integration (Turan and Bode, 2011) FLP recombinase from the Saccharomyces cerevisiae 2μ plasmid
    783..1112    +  CDS            tnpA (fragment): TN5P_ECOLX - Also known as tnp. Experimental evidence at protein level: Swiss-Prot protein existence level 1. Mediates transposition of transposon Tn5 by a 'cut and paste' mechanism. First, the monomeric transposase binds the 19 bp inverted DNA repeats flanking the transposon. Then, dimerization of the DNA- bound transposase creates a synaptic DNA complex. After nicking of the first DNA strand, excision of the transposon proceeds through a series of intermediates. The transposase then mediates the insertion of the transposon at a new site by strand transfer. The activity of the wild- type tran
   1144..1935    +  CDS            neo: KKA2_KLEPN - Also known as kan, nptII. Experimental evidence at protein level: Swiss-Prot protein existence level 1. Resistance to kanamycin, neomycin, paromomycin, ribostamycin, butirosin and gentamicin B. From Klebsiella pneumoniae.
   1951..1998    +  protein_bind   FRT: FLP-mediated recombination occurs in the 8-bp core sequence TCTAGAAA (Turan and Bode, 2011). FLP recombinase from the Saccharomyces cerevisiae 2μ plasmid
   2079..2121    +  misc_feature   MCS (fragment): pBluescript multiple cloning site
   2130..2148    -  promoter       T7 promoter: promoter for bacteriophage T7 RNA polymerase
   2156..2311    +  CDS            lacZα (fragment): LacZα fragment of β-galactosidase; lacZ fragment
   2316..2744    +  rep_origin     f1 ori (sequence partly withheld): f1 bacteriophage origin of replication; arrow indicates direction of (+) strand synthesis
   2797..2901    +  promoter       AmpR promoter: bla
   2902..3111    +  CDS            AmpR (fragment): β-lactamase; bla; confers resistance to ampicillin, carbenicillin, and related antibiotics
   3390..4049    -  CDS            CmR: chloramphenicol acetyltransferase; cat; confers resistance to chloramphenicol
   4050..4152    -  promoter       cat promoter: promoter of the E. coli cat gene encoding chloramphenicol acetyltransferase
   4372..232     +  rep_origin     ori (across the origin): high-copy-number ColE1/pMB1/pBR322/pUC origin of replication
>Addgene plasmid #122704 | pSKAP_AB | addgene full sequence | sequence record 244961 | Addgene NGS Result
GACCTACACCGAACTGAGATACCTACAGCGTGAGCTATGAGAAAGCGCCACGCTTCCCGAAGGGAGAAAG
GCGGACAGGTATCCGGTAAGCGGCAGGGTCGGAACAGGAGAGCGCACGAGGGAGCTTCCAGGGGGAAACG
CCTGGTATCTTTATAGTCCTGTCGGGTTTCGCCACCTCTGACTTGAGCGTCGATTTTTGTGATGCTCGTC
AGGGGGGCGGAGCCTATGGAAAAACGCCAGCAACGCGGCCTTTTTACGGTTCCTGGCCTTTTGCTGGCCT
TTTGCTCACATGTTCTTTCCTGCGTTATCCCCTGATTCTGTGGATAACCGTATTACCGCCTTTGAGTGAG
CTGATACCGCTCGCCGCAGCCGAACGACCGAGCGCAGCGAGTCAGTGAGCGAGGAAGCGGAAGAGCGCCC
AATACGCAAACCGCCTCTCCCCGCGCGTTGGCCGATTCATTAATGCAGCTGGCACGACAGGTTTCCCGAC
TGGAAAGCGGGCAGTGAGCGCAACGCAATTAATGTGAGTTAGCTCACTCATTAGGCACCCCAGGCTTTAC
ACTTTATGCTTCCGGCTCGTATGTTGTGTGGAATTGTGAGCGGATAACAATTTCACACAGGAAACAGCTA
TGACCATGATTACGCCAAGCGCGCAATTAACCCTCACTAAAGGGAACAAAAGCTGGAGCTCCACCGCGGT
GGCGGCCGCTCTAGCCCGGGCGGATCCGTCGACCTGCAGTTCGAAGTTCCTATTCTCTAGAAAGTATAGG
AACTTCAGAGCGCTTTTGAAGCTCACGCTGCCGCAAGCACTCAGGGCGCAAGGGCTGCTAAAGGAAGCGG
AACACGTAGAAAGCCAGTCCGCAGAAACGGTGCTGACCCCGGATGAATGTCAGCTACTGGGCTATCTGGA
CAAGGGAAAACGCAAGCGCAAAGAGAAAGCAGGTAGCTTGCAGTGGGCTTACATGGCGATAGCTAGACTG
GGCGGTTTTATGGACAGCAAGCGAACCGGAATTGCCAGCTGGGGCGCCCTCTGGTAAGGTTGGGAAGCCC
TGCAAAGTAAACTGGATGGCTTTCTTGCCGCCAAGGATCTGATGGCGCAGGGGATCAAGATCTGATCAAG
AGACAGGATGAGGATCGTTTCGCATGATTGAACAAGATGGATTGCACGCAGGTTCTCCGGCCGCTTGGGT
GGAGAGGCTATTCGGCTATGACTGGGCACAACAGACAATCGGCTGCTCTGATGCCGCCGTGTTCCGGCTG
TCAGCGCAGGGGCGCCCGGTTCTTTTTGTCAAGACCGACCTGTCCGGTGCCCTGAATGAACTGCAGGACG
AGGCAGCGCGGCTATCGTGGCTGGCCACGACGGGCGTTCCTTGCGCAGCTGTGCTCGACGTTGTCACTGA
AGCGGGAAGGGACTGGCTGCTATTGGGCGAAGTGCCGGGGCAGGATCTCCTGTCATCTCACCTTGCTCCT
GCCGAGAAAGTATCCATCATGGCTGATGCAATGCGGCGGCTGCATACGCTTGATCCGGCTACCTGCCCAT
TCGACCACCAAGCGAAACATCGCATCGAGCGAGCACGTACTCGGATGGAAGCCGGTCTTGTCGATCAGGA
TGATCTGGACGAAGAGCATCAGGGGCTCGCGCCAGCCGAACTGTTCGCCAGGCTCAAGGCGCGCATGCCC
GACGGCGAGGATCTCGTCGTGACCCATGGCGATGCCTGCTTGCCGAATATCATGGTGGAAAATGGCCGCT
TTTCTGGATTCATCGACTGTGGCCGGCTGGGTGTGGCGGACCGCTATCAGGACATAGCGTTGGCTACCCG
TGATATTGCTGAAGAGCTTGGCGGCGAATGGGCTGACCGCTTCCTCGTGCTTTACGGTATCGCCGCTCCC
GATTCGCAGCGCATCGCCTTCTATCGCCTTCTTGACGAGTTCTTCTAATAAGGGGATCTTGAAGTTCCTA
TTCCGAAGTTCCTATTCTCTAGAAAGTATAGGAACTTCGAAGCAGCTCCAGCCTACACAATCGACTCTTG
GACCAGGTGGAGACATCTCTCAAGACGTGTAATGCTGCAATCTGCATGCAAGCTTATCGATACCGTCGAC
CTCGAGGGGGGGCCCGGTACCCAATTCGCCCTATAGTGAGTCGTATTACGCGCGCTCACTGGCCGTCGTT
TTACAACGTCGTGACTGGGAAAACCCTGGCGTTACCCAACTTAATCGCCTTGCAGCACATCCCCCTTTCG
CCAGCTGGCGTAATAGCGAAGAGGCCCGCACCGATCGCCCTTCCCAACAGTTGCGCAGCCTGAATGGCGA
ATGGG
[124 nt withheld, positions 2316-2439]
C
[91 nt withheld, positions 2441-2531]
A
[49 nt withheld, positions 2533-2581]
CCTTTGACGTTGGAGTCCACGTTCTTT
[37 nt withheld, positions 2609-2645]
ACCCTATCTCGGTCTATTCTTTTGATTTATAAGGGATTTTGCCGATTTCGGCCTATTGGTTAAAAAATGA
GCTGATTTAACAAAAATTTAACGCGAATTTTAACAAAATATTAACGCTTACAATTTAGGTGGCACTTTTC
GGGGAAATGTGCGCGGAACCCCTATTTGTTTATTTTTCTAAATACATTCAAATATGTATCCGCTCATGAG
ACAATAACCCTGATAAATGCTTCAATAATATTGAAAAAGGAAGAGTATGAGTATTCAACATTTCCGTGTC
GCCCTTATTCCCTTTTTTGCGGCATTTTGCCTTCCTGTTTTTGCTCACCCAGAAACGCTGGTGAAAGTAA
AAGATGCTGAAGATCAGTTGGGTGCACGAGTGGGTTACATCGAACTGGATCTCAACAGCGGTAAGATCCT
TGAGAGTTTTCGCCCCGAAGAACGTTTTCCAATGATGAGCACTTTTTGATCAGAAAAAAAGGATCATATC
GTCAATTATTACCTCCACGGGGAGAGCCTGAGCAAACTGGCCTCAGGCATTTGAGAAGCACACGGTCACA
CTGCTTCCGGTAGTCAATAAACCGGTAAACCAGCAATAGACATAAGCGGCTATTTAACGACCCTGCCCTG
AACCGACGACCGGGTCGAATTTGCTTTCGAATTTCTGCCATTCATCCGCTTATTATCACTTATTCAGGCG
TAGCAACCAGGCGTTTAAGGGCACCAATAACTGCCTTAAAAAAATTACGCCCCGCCCTGCCACTCATCGC
AGTACTGTTGTAATTCATTAAGCATTCTGCCGACATGGAAGCCATCACAAACGGCATGATGAACCTGAAT
CGCCAGCGGCATCAGCACCTTGTCGCCTTGCGTATAATATTTGCCCATGGTGAAAACGGGGGCGAAGAAG
TTGTCCATATTGGCCACGTTTAAATCAAAACTGGTGAAACTCACCCAGGGATTGGCTGAGACGAAAAACA
TATTCTCAATAAACCCTTTAGGGAAATAGGCCAGGTTTTCACCGTAACACGCCACATCTTGCGAATATAT
GTGTAGAAACTGCCGGAAATCGTCGTGGTATTCACTCCAGAGCGATGAAAACGTTTCAGTTTGCTCATGG
AAAACGGTGTAACAAGGGTGAACACTATCCCATATCACCAGCTCACCGTCTTTCATTGCCATACGTAATT
CCGGATGAGCATTCATCAGGCGGGCAAGAATGTGAATAAAGGCCGGATAAAACTTGTGCTTATTTTTCTT
TACGGTCTTTAAAAAGGCCGTAATATCCAGCTGAACGGTCTGGTTATAGGTACATTGAGCAACTGACTGA
AATGCCTCAAAATGTTCTTTACGATGCCATTGGGATATATCAACGGTGGTATATCCAGTGATTTTTTTCT
CCATTTTAGCTTCCTTAGCTCCTGAAAATCTCGACAACTCAAAAAATACGCCCGGTAGTGATCTTATTTC
ATTATGGTGAAAGTTGGAACCTCTTACGTGCCGATCAACGTCTCATTTTCGCCAAAAGTTGGCCCAGGGC
TTCCCGGTATCAACAGGGACACCAGGATTTATTTATTCTGCGAAGTGATCTTCCGTCACAGGTATTTATT
CGGTCGAAAAGGATCTAGGTGAAGATCCTTTTTGATAATCTCATGACCAAAATCCCTTAACGTGAGTTTT
CGTTCCACTGAGCGTCAGACCCCGTAGAAAAGATCAAAGGATCTTCTTGAGATCCTTTTTTTCTGCGCGT
AATCTGCTGCTTGCAAACAAAAAAACCACCGCTACCAGCGGTGGTTTGTTTGCCGGATCAAGAGCTACCA
ACTCTTTTTCCGAAGGTAACTGGCTTCAGCAGAGCGCAGATACCAAATACTGTTCTTCTAGTGTAGCCGT
AGTTAGGCCACCACTTCAAGAACTCTGTAGCACCGCCTACATACCTCGCTCTGCTAATCCTGTTACCAGT
GGCTGCTGCCAGTGGCGATAAGTCGTGTCTTACCGGGTTGGACTCAAGACGATAGTTACCGGATAAGGCG
CAGCGGTCGGGCTGAACGGGGGGTTCGTGCACACAGCCCAGCTTGGAGCGAAC
